Addgene plasmid #77692: AK9 gRNA (BRDN0001147860)
Purpose: 3rd generation lentiviral gRNA plasmid targeting human AK9
Depositing lab: John Doench & David Root. Depositing organization: Broad Institute. Publication: Optimized sgRNA design to maximize activity and minimize off-target effects of CRISPR-Cas9. Doench JG, Fusi N, Sullender M, Hegde M, Vaimberg EW, Donovan KF, Smith I, Tothova Z, Wilen C, Orchard R, Virgin HW, Listgarten J, Root DE. Nat Biotechnol. 2016 Jan 18. doi: 10.1038/nbt.3437. PubMed 26780180.
Backbone
  Vector backbone: lentiGuide-Puro
  Backbone manufacturer: Zhang Lab (Addgene plasmid # 52963)
  Vector type: Mammalian Expression, Lentiviral, CRISPR
  Selectable markers: Puromycin
Growth in bacteria
  Bacterial resistance: Ampicillin, 100 μg/mL
  Growth temperature: 37°C
  Growth strain: DH5alpha
  Copy number: High Copy
Gene/Insert
  Gene/Insert name: AK9 (alt names: AK9; NM_001145128.2)
  gRNA/shRNA sequence: AGGCATCTCACGATACCCGA
  Species: H. sapiens (human)
  Entrez Gene: AKD1 (a.k.a. AKD2, C6orf199, C6orf224, FLJ16163, FLJ25791, FLJ34784, FLJ42177, MGC26954, dJ70A9.1, MGC126763, MGC138153, MGC177059, MGC180194)
  Promoter: hU6
  Cloning method: Unknown
  Sequencing primers: 5′ U6-F; 3′ pS2-R
Terms and licenses: Academic/Nonprofit Terms; Industry Terms: Not Available to Industry
Depositor comments: The gRNA was designed to target the following Genbank reference sequence(s): NM_001145128.2. Note that this plasmid does NOT contain Cas9. It should be used in conjunction with lentiCas9-Blast (Addgene #52962) or otherwise with cell lines already expressing Cas9. Browse the full kinome gRNA library at http://www.addgene.org/pooled-library/broadgpp-human-kinome/ or visit http://www.broadinstitute.org/rnai/public/ for detailed protocols and information.
How to cite: AK9 gRNA (BRDN0001147860) was a gift from John Doench & David Root (Addgene plasmid # 77692 ; http://n2t.net/addgene:77692 ; RRID:Addgene_77692)
