[The description below was written by a language model from this plasmid's Addgene catalogue record and pLannotate feature annotations shown in this document.]
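Description:
AK9 gRNA (BRDN0001147860) is a third-generation lentiviral guide RNA plasmid built on the lentiGuide-Puro backbone and designed to direct Streptococcus pyogenes Cas9 to the human AK9 gene (adenylate kinase 9, also listed under the older symbol AKD1). It is one member of a human kinome gRNA collection. In bacteria it is maintained at high copy through a ColE1/pUC-type origin with ampicillin selection via β-lactamase. An f1 origin, an SV40 origin and remnants of lac, T7 and T3 elements are also annotated in the backbone.

The roughly 8.3 kb sequence carries a self-inactivating HIV-1 transfer cassette. An RSV promoter fused to a truncated 5' LTR drives genomic RNA production in packaging cells. It is followed by the Ψ packaging signal with a partial gag sequence, the Rev response element for Rev-dependent nuclear export, a cPPT/CTS, and a ΔU3 3' LTR that silences LTR promoter activity after integration.

Between the LTRs there are two expression units. A human U6 RNA polymerase III promoter transcribes the AK9-specific spacer joined to the Cas9 gRNA scaffold. An EF-1α core promoter with its intron A drives puromycin N-acetyltransferase for selection of transduced mammalian cells, and a downstream WPRE boosts transcript expression.

The plasmid does not encode Cas9, so it is meant to be used with a separate Cas9 lentiviral vector or in cells that already express the nuclease. Typical uses are knockout or loss-of-function studies of AK9 in human cells. The cloning method is not recorded.
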