Features (pLannotate 1.2.2; 29 found; start..end, strand, type, name):
     14..80      +  CDS            small t antigen (fragment): SV40 (simian virus 40) small t antigen
    106..317     +  promoter       EF-1α core promoter: core promoter for human elongation factor EF-1α
    318..1256    +  intron         EF-1α intron A: intron upstream of the start codon of human EF-1α
   1278..1877    +  CDS            PuroR (fragment): puromycin N-acetyltransferase; pac from Streptomyces; confers resistance to puromycin
   1893..2481    +  misc_feature   WPRE: woodchuck hepatitis virus posttranscriptional regulatory element
   2532..2551    +  misc_feature   cPPT/CTS (fragment): central polypurine tract and central termination sequence of HIV-1
   2553..2786    +  LTR            3' LTR (ΔU3): self-inactivating 3' long terminal repeat (LTR) from HIV-1
   2864..2985    +  polyA_signal   SV40 poly(A) signal: SV40 polyadenylation signal
   3025..3160    +  rep_origin     SV40 ori: SV40 origin of replication
   3181..3199    -  promoter       T7 promoter: promoter for bacteriophage T7 RNA polymerase
   3207..3362    +  CDS            lacZα (fragment): LacZα fragment of β-galactosidase; lacZ fragment
   3367..3795    +  rep_origin     f1 ori (sequence partly withheld): f1 bacteriophage origin of replication; arrow indicates direction of (+) strand synthesis
   3848..3952    +  promoter       AmpR promoter: bla
   3953..4813    +  CDS            AmpR: β-lactamase; bla; confers resistance to ampicillin, carbenicillin, and related antibiotics
   4984..5572    +  rep_origin     ori: high-copy-number ColE1/pMB1/pBR322/pUC origin of replication
   5755..5847    +  CDS            lacI (fragment): lac repressor; lacI; The lac repressor binds to the lac operator to inhibit transcription in E. coli. This inhibition can be relieved by adding lactose or isopropyl-β-D-thiogalactopyranoside (IPTG).
   5860..5881    +  protein_bind   CAP binding site: CAP binding activates transcription in the presence of cAMP. E. coli catabolite activator protein
   5896..5926    +  promoter       lac promoter: promoter for the E. coli lac operon
   5934..5950    +  protein_bind   lac operator: The lac repressor binds to the lac operator to inhibit transcription in E. coli. This inhibition can be relieved by adding lactose or isopropyl-β-D-thiogalactopyranoside (IPTG). lac repressor encoded by lacI
   5995..6013    +  promoter       T3 promoter: promoter for bacteriophage T3 RNA polymerase
   6041..6267    +  promoter       RSV promoter: Rous sarcoma virus enhancer/promoter
   6268..6448    +  LTR            5' LTR (truncated): truncated 5' long terminal repeat (LTR) from HIV-1
   6495..6620    +  misc_feature   HIV-1 Ψ: packaging signal of human immunodeficiency virus type 1
   6604..6967    +  CDS            HIV-1 gag (fragment): gag protein from human immunodeficiency virus 1; gag
   7113..7346    +  misc_feature   RRE: The Rev response element (RRE) of HIV-1 allows for Rev-dependent mRNA export from the nucleus to the cytoplasm.
   7723..7749    +  CDS            Rev (fragment): human immunodeficiency virus 1 (HIV-1) Rev protein; rev; enhances nuclear export of unspliced and incompletely spliced viral mRNAs
   7753..7993    +  promoter       U6 promoter: RNA polymerase III promoter for human U6 snRNA
   8023..8098    +  misc_RNA       gRNA scaffold: guide RNA scaffold for the Streptococcus pyogenes CRISPR/Cas9 system
   8154..8271    +  misc_feature   cPPT/CTS: central polypurine tract and central termination sequence of HIV-1
>Addgene plasmid #77692 | AK9 gRNA (BRDN0001147860) | addgene full sequence | sequence record 188250 | Addgene Assembled Sequence
CCCGGGTGCAAAGATGGATAAAGTTTTAAACAGAGAGGAATCTTTGCAGCTAATGGACCTTCTAGGTCTT
GAAAGGAGTGGGAATTGGCTCCGGTGCCCGTCAGTGGGCAGAGCGCACATCGCCCACAGTCCCCGAGAAG
TTGGGGGGAGGGGTCGGCAATTGATCCGGTGCCTAGAGAAGGTGGCGCGGGGTAAACTGGGAAAGTGATG
TCGTGTACTGGCTCCGCCTTTTTCCCGAGGGTGGGGGAGAACCGTATATAAGTGCAGTAGTCGCCGTGAA
CGTTCTTTTTCGCAACGGGTTTGCCGCCAGAACACAGGTAAGTGCCGTGTGTGGTTCCCGCGGGCCTGGC
CTCTTTACGGGTTATGGCCCTTGCGTGCCTTGAATTACTTCCACCTGGCTGCAGTACGTGATTCTTGATC
CCGAGCTTCGGGTTGGAAGTGGGTGGGAGAGTTCGAGGCCTTGCGCTTAAGGAGCCCCTTCGCCTCGTGC
TTGAGTTGAGGCCTGGCCTGGGCGCTGGGGCCGCCGCGTGCGAATCTGGTGGCACCTTCGCGCCTGTCTC
GCTGCTTTCGATAAGTCTCTAGCCATTTAAAATTTTTGATGACCTGCTGCGACGCTTTTTTTCTGGCAAG
ATAGTCTTGTAAATGCGGGCCAAGATCTGCACACTGGTATTTCGGTTTTTGGGGCCGCGGGCGGCGACGG
GGCCCGTGCGTCCCAGCGCACATGTTCGGCGAGGCGGGGCCTGCGAGCGCGGCCACCGAGAATCGGACGG
GGGTAGTCTCAAGCTGGCCGGCCTGCTCTGGTGCCTGGCCTCGCGCCGCCGTGTATCGCCCCGCCCTGGG
CGGCAAGGCTGGCCCGGTCGGCACCAGTTGCGTGAGCGGAAAGATGGCCGCTTCCCGGCCCTGCTGCAGG
GAGCTCAAAATGGAGGACGCGGCGCTCGGGAGAGCGGGCGGGTGAGTCACCCACACAAAGGAAAAGGGCC
TTTCCGTCCTCAGCCGTCGCTTCATGTGACTCCACGGAGTACCGGGCGCCGTCCAGGCACCTCGATTAGT
TCTCGAGCTTTTGGAGTACGTCGTCTTTAGGTTGGGGGGAGGGGTTTTATGCGATGGAGTTTCCCCACAC
TGAGTGGGTGGAGACTGAAGTTAGGCCAGCTTGGCACTTGATGTAATTCTCCTTGGAATTTGCCCTTTTT
GAGTTTGGATCTTGGTTCATTCTCAAGCCTCAGACAGTGGTTCAAAGTTTTTTTCTTCCATTTCAGGTGT
CGTGACGTACGGCCACCATGACCGAGTACAAGCCCACGGTGCGCCTCGCCACCCGCGACGACGTCCCCAG
GGCCGTACGCACCCTCGCCGCCGCGTTCGCCGACTACCCCGCCACGCGCCACACCGTCGATCCGGACCGC
CACATCGAGCGGGTCACCGAGCTGCAAGAACTCTTCCTCACGCGCGTCGGGCTCGACATCGGCAAGGTGT
GGGTCGCGGACGACGGCGCCGCCGTGGCGGTCTGGACCACGCCGGAGAGCGTCGAAGCGGGGGCGGTGTT
CGCCGAGATCGGCCCGCGCATGGCCGAGTTGAGCGGTTCCCGGCTGGCCGCGCAGCAACAGATGGAAGGC
CTCCTGGCGCCGCACCGGCCCAAGGAGCCCGCGTGGTTCCTGGCCACCGTCGGAGTCTCGCCCGACCACC
AGGGCAAGGGTCTGGGCAGCGCCGTCGTGCTCCCCGGAGTGGAGGCGGCCGAGCGCGCCGGGGTGCCCGC
CTTCCTGGAGACCTCCGCGCCCCGCAACCTCCCCTTCTACGAGCGGCTCGGCTTCACCGTCACCGCCGAC
GTCGAGGTGCCCGAAGGACCGCGCACCTGGTGCATGACCCGCAAGCCCGGTGCCTGAACGCGTTAAGTCG
ACAATCAACCTCTGGATTACAAAATTTGTGAAAGATTGACTGGTATTCTTAACTATGTTGCTCCTTTTAC
GCTATGTGGATACGCTGCTTTAATGCCTTTGTATCATGCTATTGCTTCCCGTATGGCTTTCATTTTCTCC
TCCTTGTATAAATCCTGGTTGCTGTCTCTTTATGAGGAGTTGTGGCCCGTTGTCAGGCAACGTGGCGTGG
TGTGCACTGTGTTTGCTGACGCAACCCCCACTGGTTGGGGCATTGCCACCACCTGTCAGCTCCTTTCCGG
GACTTTCGCTTTCCCCCTCCCTATTGCCACGGCGGAACTCATCGCCGCCTGCCTTGCCCGCTGCTGGACA
GGGGCTCGGCTGTTGGGCACTGACAATTCCGTGGTGTTGTCGGGGAAATCATCGTCCTTTCCTTGGCTGC
TCGCCTGTGTTGCCACCTGGATTCTGCGCGGGACGTCCTTCTGCTACGTCCCTTCGGCCCTCAATCCAGC
GGACCTTCCTTCCCGCGGCCTGCTGCCGGCTCTGCGGCCTCTTCCGCGTCTTCGCCTTCGCCCTCAGACG
AGTCGGATCTCCCTTTGGGCCGCCTCCCCGCGTCGACTTTAAGACCAATGACTTACAAGGCAGCTGTAGA
TCTTAGCCACTTTTTAAAAGAAAAGGGGGGACTGGAAGGGCTAATTCACTCCCAACGAAGACAAGATCTG
CTTTTTGCTTGTACTGGGTCTCTCTGGTTAGACCAGATCTGAGCCTGGGAGCTCTCTGGCTAACTAGGGA
ACCCACTGCTTAAGCCTCAATAAAGCTTGCCTTGAGTGCTTCAAGTAGTGTGTGCCCGTCTGTTGTGTGA
CTCTGGTAACTAGAGATCCCTCAGACCCTTTTAGTCAGTGTGGAAAATCTCTAGCAGTACGTATAGTAGT
TCATGTCATCTTATTATTCAGTATTTATAACTTGCAAAGAAATGAATATCAGAGAGTGAGAGGAACTTGT
TTATTGCAGCTTATAATGGTTACAAATAAAGCAATAGCATCACAAATTTCACAAATAAAGCATTTTTTTC
ACTGCATTCTAGTTGTGGTTTGTCCAAACTCATCAATGTATCTTATCATGTCTGGCTCTAGCTATCCCGC
CCCTAACTCCGCCCATCCCGCCCCTAACTCCGCCCAGTTCCGCCCATTCTCCGCCCCATGGCTGACTAAT
TTTTTTTATTTATGCAGAGGCCGAGGCCGCCTCGGCCTCTGAGCTATTCCAGAAGTAGTGAGGAGGCTTT
TTTGGAGGCCTAGGGACGTACCCAATTCGCCCTATAGTGAGTCGTATTACGCGCGCTCACTGGCCGTCGT
TTTACAACGTCGTGACTGGGAAAACCCTGGCGTTACCCAACTTAATCGCCTTGCAGCACATCCCCCTTTC
GCCAGCTGGCGTAATAGCGAAGAGGCCCGCACCGATCGCCCTTCCCAACAGTTGCGCAGCCTGAATGGCG
AATGGG
[124 nt withheld, positions 3367-3490]
C
[91 nt withheld, positions 3492-3582]
A
[49 nt withheld, positions 3584-3632]
CCTTTGACGTTGGAGTCCACGTTCTTT
[37 nt withheld, positions 3660-3696]
ACCCTATCTCGGTCTATTCTTTTGATTTATAAGGGATTTTGCCGATTTCGGCCTATTGGTTAAAAAATGA
GCTGATTTAACAAAAATTTAACGCGAATTTTAACAAAATATTAACGCTTACAATTTAGGTGGCACTTTTC
GGGGAAATGTGCGCGGAACCCCTATTTGTTTATTTTTCTAAATACATTCAAATATGTATCCGCTCATGAG
ACAATAACCCTGATAAATGCTTCAATAATATTGAAAAAGGAAGAGTATGAGTATTCAACATTTCCGTGTC
GCCCTTATTCCCTTTTTTGCGGCATTTTGCCTTCCTGTTTTTGCTCACCCAGAAACGCTGGTGAAAGTAA
AAGATGCTGAAGATCAGTTGGGTGCACGAGTGGGTTACATCGAACTGGATCTCAACAGCGGTAAGATCCT
TGAGAGTTTTCGCCCCGAAGAACGTTTTCCAATGATGAGCACTTTTAAAGTTCTGCTATGTGGCGCGGTA
TTATCCCGTATTGACGCCGGGCAAGAGCAACTCGGTCGCCGCATACACTATTCTCAGAATGACTTGGTTG
AGTACTCACCAGTCACAGAAAAGCATCTTACGGATGGCATGACAGTAAGAGAATTATGCAGTGCTGCCAT
AACCATGAGTGATAACACTGCGGCCAACTTACTTCTGACAACGATCGGAGGACCGAAGGAGCTAACCGCT
TTTTTGCACAACATGGGGGATCATGTAACTCGCCTTGATCGTTGGGAACCGGAGCTGAATGAAGCCATAC
CAAACGACGAGCGTGACACCACGATGCCTGTAGCAATGGCAACAACGTTGCGCAAACTATTAACTGGCGA
ACTACTTACTCTAGCTTCCCGGCAACAATTAATAGACTGGATGGAGGCGGATAAAGTTGCAGGACCACTT
CTGCGCTCGGCCCTTCCGGCTGGCTGGTTTATTGCTGATAAATCTGGAGCCGGTGAGCGTGGGTCTCGCG
GTATCATTGCAGCACTGGGGCCAGATGGTAAGCCCTCCCGTATCGTAGTTATCTACACGACGGGGAGTCA
GGCAACTATGGATGAACGAAATAGACAGATCGCTGAGATAGGTGCCTCACTGATTAAGCATTGGTAACTG
TCAGACCAAGTTTACTCATATATACTTTAGATTGATTTAAAACTTCATTTTTAATTTAAAAGGATCTAGG
TGAAGATCCTTTTTGATAATCTCATGACCAAAATCCCTTAACGTGAGTTTTCGTTCCACTGAGCGTCAGA
CCCCGTAGAAAAGATCAAAGGATCTTCTTGAGATCCTTTTTTTCTGCGCGTAATCTGCTGCTTGCAAACA
AAAAAACCACCGCTACCAGCGGTGGTTTGTTTGCCGGATCAAGAGCTACCAACTCTTTTTCCGAAGGTAA
CTGGCTTCAGCAGAGCGCAGATACCAAATACTGTTCTTCTAGTGTAGCCGTAGTTAGGCCACCACTTCAA
GAACTCTGTAGCACCGCCTACATACCTCGCTCTGCTAATCCTGTTACCAGTGGCTGCTGCCAGTGGCGAT
AAGTCGTGTCTTACCGGGTTGGACTCAAGACGATAGTTACCGGATAAGGCGCAGCGGTCGGGCTGAACGG
GGGGTTCGTGCACACAGCCCAGCTTGGAGCGAACGACCTACACCGAACTGAGATACCTACAGCGTGAGCT
ATGAGAAAGCGCCACGCTTCCCGAAGGGAGAAAGGCGGACAGGTATCCGGTAAGCGGCAGGGTCGGAACA
GGAGAGCGCACGAGGGAGCTTCCAGGGGGAAACGCCTGGTATCTTTATAGTCCTGTCGGGTTTCGCCACC
TCTGACTTGAGCGTCGATTTTTGTGATGCTCGTCAGGGGGGCGGAGCCTATGGAAAAACGCCAGCAACGC
GGCCTTTTTACGGTTCCTGGCCTTTTGCTGGCCTTTTGCTCACATGTTCTTTCCTGCGTTATCCCCTGAT
TCTGTGGATAACCGTATTACCGCCTTTGAGTGAGCTGATACCGCTCGCCGCAGCCGAACGACCGAGCGCA
GCGAGTCAGTGAGCGAGGAAGCGGAAGAGCGCCCAATACGCAAACCGCCTCTCCCCGCGCGTTGGCCGAT
TCATTAATGCAGCTGGCACGACAGGTTTCCCGACTGGAAAGCGGGCAGTGAGCGCAACGCAATTAATGTG
AGTTAGCTCACTCATTAGGCACCCCAGGCTTTACACTTTATGCTTCCGGCTCGTATGTTGTGTGGAATTG
TGAGCGGATAACAATTTCACACAGGAAACAGCTATGACCATGATTACGCCAAGCGCGCAATTAACCCTCA
CTAAAGGGAACAAAAGCTGGAGCTGCAAGCTTAATGTAGTCTTATGCAATACTCTTGTAGTCTTGCAACA
TGGTAACGATGAGTTAGCAACATGCCTTACAAGGAGAGAAAAAGCACCGTGCATGCCGATTGGTGGAAGT
AAGGTGGTACGATCGTGCCTTATTAGGAAGGCAACAGACGGGTCTGACATGGATTGGACGAACCACTGAA
TTGCCGCATTGCAGAGATATTGTATTTAAGTGCCTAGCTCGATACATAAACGGGTCTCTCTGGTTAGACC
AGATCTGAGCCTGGGAGCTCTCTGGCTAACTAGGGAACCCACTGCTTAAGCCTCAATAAAGCTTGCCTTG
AGTGCTTCAAGTAGTGTGTGCCCGTCTGTTGTGTGACTCTGGTAACTAGAGATCCCTCAGACCCTTTTAG
TCAGTGTGGAAAATCTCTAGCAGTGGCGCCCGAACAGGGACTTGAAAGCGAAAGGGAAACCAGAGGAGCT
CTCTCGACGCAGGACTCGGCTTGCTGAAGCGCGCACGGCAAGAGGCGAGGGGCGGCGACTGGTGAGTACG
CCAAAAATTTTGACTAGCGGAGGCTAGAAGGAGAGAGATGGGTGCGAGAGCGTCAGTATTAAGCGGGGGA
GAATTAGATCGCGATGGGAAAAAATTCGGTTAAGGCCAGGGGGAAAGAAAAAATATAAATTAAAACATAT
AGTATGGGCAAGCAGGGAGCTAGAACGATTCGCAGTTAATCCTGGCCTGTTAGAAACATCAGAAGGCTGT
AGACAAATACTGGGACAGCTACAACCATCCCTTCAGACAGGATCAGAAGAACTTAGATCATTATATAATA
CAGTAGCAACCCTCTATTGTGTGCATCAAAGGATAGAGATAAAAGACACCAAGGAAGCTTTAGACAAGAT
AGAGGAAGAGCAAAACAAAAGTAAGACCACCGCACAGCAAGCGGCCGCTGATCTTCAGACCTGGAGGAGG
AGATATGAGGGACAATTGGAGAAGTGAATTATATAAATATAAAGTAGTAAAAATTGAACCATTAGGAGTA
GCACCCACCAAGGCAAAGAGAAGAGTGGTGCAGAGAGAAAAAAGAGCAGTGGGAATAGGAGCTTTGTTCC
TTGGGTTCTTGGGAGCAGCAGGAAGCACTATGGGCGCAGCGTCAATGACGCTGACGGTACAGGCCAGACA
ATTATTGTCTGGTATAGTGCAGCAGCAGAACAATTTGCTGAGGGCTATTGAGGCGCAACAGCATCTGTTG
CAACTCACAGTCTGGGGCATCAAGCAGCTCCAGGCAAGAATCCTGGCTGTGGAAAGATACCTAAAGGATC
AACAGCTCCTGGGGATTTGGGGTTGCTCTGGAAAACTCATTTGCACCACTGCTGTGCCTTGGAATGCTAG
TTGGAGTAATAAATCTCTGGAACAGATTTGGAATCACACGACCTGGATGGAGTGGGACAGAGAAATTAAC
AATTACACAAGCTTAATACACTCCTTAATTGAAGAATCGCAAAACCAGCAAGAAAAGAATGAACAAGAAT
TATTGGAATTAGATAAATGGGCAAGTTTGTGGAATTGGTTTAACATAACAAATTGGCTGTGGTATATAAA
ATTATTCATAATGATAGTAGGAGGCTTGGTAGGTTTAAGAATAGTTTTTGCTGTACTTTCTATAGTGAAT
AGAGTTAGGCAGGGATATTCACCATTATCGTTTCAGACCCACCTCCCAACCCCGAGGGGACCCAGAGAGG
GCCTATTTCCCATGATTCCTTCATATTTGCATATACGATACAAGGCTGTTAGAGAGATAATTAGAATTAA
TTTGACTGTAAACACAAAGATATTAGTACAAAATACGTGACGTAGAAAGTAATAATTTCTTGGGTAGTTT
GCAGTTTTAAAATTATGTTTTAAAATGGACTATCATATGCTTACCGTAACTTGAAAGTATTTCGATTTCT
TGGCTTTATATATCTTGTGGAAAGGACGAAACACCGAGGCATCTCACGATACCCGAGTTTTAGAGCTAGA
AATAGCAAGTTAAAATAAGGCTAGTCCGTTATCAACTTGAAAAAGTGGCACCGAGTCGGTGCTTTTTTAA
GCTTGGCGTAACTAGATCTTGAGACAAATGGCAGTATTCATCCACAATTTTAAAAGAAAAGGGGGGATTG
GGGGGTACAGTGCAGGGGAAAGAATAGTAGACATAATAGCAACAGACATACAAACTAAAGAATTACAAAA
ACAAATTACAAAAATTCAAAATTTTCGGGTTTATTACAGGGACAGCAGAGATCCACTTTGGCGCCGGCTC
GAGGGGG
