>Addgene plasmid #77692 | AK9 gRNA (BRDN0001147860) | depositor partial sequence | sequence record 145152 | Target Sequence
AGGCATCTCACGATACCCGA
