>Addgene plasmid #77692 | AK9 gRNA (BRDN0001147860) | addgene partial sequence | sequence record 188249 | hU6-F
TAGAAAGTAATAATTTCTTGGGTAGTTTGCAGTTTTAAAATTATGTTTTAAAATGGACTATCATATGCTT
ACCGTAACTTGAAAGTATTTCGATTTCTTGGCTTTATATATCTTGTGGAAAGGACGAAACACCGAGGCAT
CTCACGATACCCGAGTTTTAGAGCTAGAAATAGCAAGTTAAAATAAGGCTAGTCCGTTATCAACTTGAAA
AAGTGGCACCGAGTCGGTGCTTTTTTAAGCTTGGCGTAACTAGATCTTGAGACAAATGGCAGTATTCATC
CACAATTTTAAAAGAAAAGGGGGGATTGGGGGGTACAGTGCAGGGGAAAGAATAGTAGACATAATAGCAA
CAGACATACAAACTAAAGAATTACAAAAACAAATTACAAAAATTCAAAATTTTCGGGTTTATTACAGGGA
CAGCAGAGATCCACTTTGGCGCCGGCTCGAGGGGGCCCGGGTGCAAAGATGGATAAAGTTTTAAACAGAG
AGGAATCTTTGCAGCTAATGGACCTTCTAGGTCTTGAAAGGAGTGGGAATTGGCTCCGGTGCCCGTCAGT
GGGCAGAGCG
